>Addgene plasmid #68226 | pDGB1_alpha1R | depositor full sequence | sequence record 135592 | pDGB1_alpha1R sequence 3196 bps
TAACGGATCCGTCTCAGGAGAGCGAGAGACCCCAGCTGGCACGACAGGTTTCCCGACTGGAAAGCGGGCA
GTGAGCGCAACGCAATTAATGTGAGTTAGCTCACTCATTAGGCACCCCAGGCTTTACACTATATGCTTCC
GGCTCGTATGTTGTGTGGAATTGTGAGCGGATAACAATTTCACACAGGAAACAGCTATGACCATGATTAC
GCCAAGCTTGCATGCCTGCAGGTCGACTCTAGAGGATCCCCGGGTACCGAGCTCGAATTCACTGGCCGTC
GTTTTACAACGTCGTGACTGGGAAAACCCTGGCGTTACCCAACTTAATCGCCTTGCAGCACATCCCCCTT
TCGCCAGCTGGCGTAATAGCGAAGAGGCCTGCGCCGATCGCCCTTCCCAACAGTTGCGCAGCCTGAATGG
CGAATGGCGCCTGATGCGGTATTTTCTCCTTACGCATCTGTGCGGTATTTCACACCGCATATGGTGCACT
CTCAGTACAATCTGCTCTGATGCCGCATAGTTAAGCCAGCCCCGACACCCGCCAACACCCGCTGACGCGC
CCTGACGGGCTTGTCTGCTCCCGGCATCCGCTTACAGACAAGCTGTGGGTCTCTCTCCGTCATGAGACGG
ATCCTGACAGGATATATTGGCGGGTAAACTAAGTCGCTGTATGTGTTTGTTTGAGATCTCATGTGAGCAA
AAGGCCAGCAAAAGGCCAGGAACCGTAAAAAGGCCGCGTTGCTGGCGTTTTTCCATAGGCTCCGCCCCCC
TGACGAGCATCACAAAAATCGACGCTCAAGTCAGAGGTGGCGAAACCCGACAGGACTATAAAGATACCAG
GCGTTTCCCCCTGGAAGCTCCCTCGTGCGCTCTCCTGTTCCGACCCTGCCGCTTACCGGATACCTGTCCG
CCTTTCTCCCTTCGGGAAGCGTGGCGCTTTCTCATAGCTCACGCTGTAGGTATCTCAGTTCGGTGTAGGT
CGTTCGCTCCAAGCTGGGCTGTGTGCACGAACCCCCCGTTCAGCCCGACCGCTGCGCCTTATCCGGTAAC
TATCGTCTTGAGTCCAACCCGGTAAGACACGACTTATCGCCACTGGCAGCAGCCACTGGTAACAGGATTA
GCAGAGCGAGGTATGTAGGCGGTGCTACAGAGTTCTTGAAGTGGTGGCCTAACTACGGCTACACTAGAAG
AACAGTATTTGGTATCTGCGCTCTGCTGAAGCCAGTTACCTTCGGAAGAAGAGTTGGTAGCTCTTGATCC
GGCAAACAAACCACCGCTGGTAGCGGTGGTTTTTTTGTTTGCAAGCAGCAGATTACGCGCAGAAAAAAAG
GATCTCAAGAAGATCCTTTGATCTTTTCTACGGGGTCTGACGCTCAGTGGAACGAAAACTCACGTTAAGG
GATTTTGGTCATGAGATTATCAAAAAGGATCTTCACCTAGATCCTTTTAAATTAAAAATGAAGTTTTAAA
TCAATCTAAAGTATATATGTGTAACATTGGTCTAGTGATTAGAAAAACTCATCGAGCATCAAATGAAACT
GCAATTTATTCATATCAGGATTATCAATACCATATTTTTGAAAAAGCCGTTTCTGTAATGAAGGAGAAAA
CTCACCGAGGCAGTTCCATAGGATGGCAAGATCCTGGTATCGGTCTGCGATTCCGACTCGTCCAACATCA
ATACAACCTATTAATTTCCCCTCGTCAAAAATAAGGTTATCAAGTGAGAAATCACCATGAGTGACGACTG
AATCCGGTGAGAATGGCAAAAGTTTATGCATTTCTTTCCAGACTTGTTCAACAGGCCAGCCATTACGCTC
GTCATCAAAATCACTCGCATCAACCAAACCGTTATTCATTCGTGATTGCGCCTGAGCGAGTCGAAATACG
CGATCGCTGTTAAAAGGACAATTACAAACAGGAATCGAATGCAACCGGCGCAGGAACACTGCCAGCGCAT
CAACAATATTTTCACCTGAATCAGGATATTCTTCTAATACCTGGAATGCTGTTTTCCCTGGGATCGCAGT
GGTGAGTAACCATGCATCATCAGGAGTACGGATAAAATGCTTGATGGTCGGAAGAGGCATAAATTCCGTC
AGCCAGTTTAGTCTGACCATCTCATCTGTAACAACATTGGCAACGCTACCTTTGCCATGTTTCAGAAACA
ACTCTGGCGCATCGGGCTTCCCATACAATCGGTAGATTGTCGCACCTGATTGCCCGACATTATCGCGAGC
CCATTTATACCCATATAAATCAGCATCCATGTTGGAATTTAATCGCGGCCTTGAGCAAGACGTTTCCCGT
TGAATATGGCTCATAACACCCCTTGTATTACTGTTTATGTAAGCAGACAGTTTTATTGTTCATGATGATA
TATTTTTATCTTGTGCAATGTAACATCAGAGATTTTGAGACACAACGTGGCTTTGTTGAATAAATCGAAC
TTTTGCTGAGTTGAAGGATCAGATCACGCATCTTCCCGACAACGCAGACCGTTCCGTGGCAAAGCAAAAG
TTCAAAATCACCAACTGGTCCACCTACAACAAAGCTCTCATCAACCGTGGCTCCCTCACTTTCTGGCTGG
ATGATGGGGCGATTCAGGCGATCCCCATCCAACAGCCCGCCGTCGAGCGGGCTTTTTTATCCCCGGAAGC
CTGTGGATAGAGGGTAGTTATCCACGTGAAACCGCTAATGCCCCGCAAAGCCTTGATTCACGGGGCTTTC
CGGCCCGCTCCAAAAACTATCCACGTGAAATCGCTAATCAGGGTACGTGAAATCGCTAATCGGAGTACGT
GAAATCGCTAATAAGGTCACGTGAAATCGCTAATCAAAAAGGCACGTGAGAACGCTAATAGCCCTTTCAG
ATCAACAGCTTGCAAACACCCCTCGCTCCGGCAAGTAGTTACAGCAAGTAGTATGTTCAATTAGCTTTTC
AATTATGAATATATATATCAATTATTGGTCGCCCTTGGCTTGTGGACAATGCGCTACGCGCACCGGCTCC
GCCCGTGGACAACCGCAAGCGGTTGCCCACCGTCGAGCGCCTTTGCCCACAACCCGGCGGCCGGCCGCAA
CAGATCGTTTTATAAATTTTTTTTTTTGAAAAAGAAAAAGCCCGAAAGGCGGCAACCTCTCGGGCTTCTG
GATTTCCGATCCCCGGAATTAGATCTTGGCAGGATATATTGTGGTG
Features (pLannotate 1.2.2; 13 found; start..end, strand, type, name):
     33..74      +  CDS            lacI (fragment): lac repressor; lacI; The lac repressor binds to the lac operator to inhibit transcription in E. coli. This inhibition can be relieved by adding lactose or isopropyl-β-D-thiogalactopyranoside (IPTG).
     87..108     +  protein_bind   CAP binding site: CAP binding activates transcription in the presence of cAMP. E. coli catabolite activator protein
    123..153     +  promoter       lac promoter: promoter for the E. coli lac operon
    161..177     +  protein_bind   lac operator: The lac repressor binds to the lac operator to inhibit transcription in E. coli. This inhibition can be relieved by adding lactose or isopropyl-β-D-thiogalactopyranoside (IPTG). lac repressor encoded by lacI
    214..270     -  misc_feature   MCS: pUC18/19 multiple cloning site
    267..424     +  CDS            lacZα (fragment): LacZα fragment of β-galactosidase; lacZ fragment
    430..529     -  misc_feature   bom (fragment): basis of mobility region from pBR322
    635..659     +  misc_feature   RB T-DNA repeat: right border repeat from nopaline C58 T-DNA
    750..1338    -  rep_origin     ori: high-copy-number ColE1/pMB1/pBR322/pUC origin of replication
   1509..2324    -  CDS            KanR: aminoglycoside phosphotransferase; aph(3')-Ia; confers resistance to kanamycin in bacteria or G418 (Geneticin®) in eukaryotes
   2509..2610    +  CDS            TRA2_ECOLX (fragment): Protein predicted: Swiss-Prot protein existence level 4. Required for transposition of transposon Tn903. From Escherichia coli.
   2615..3050    +  rep_origin     pSa ori: origin of replication from bacterial plasmid pSa
   3177..3       +  misc_feature   LB T-DNA repeat (across the origin): left border repeat from nopaline C58 T-DNA (truncated)
