[The description below was written by a language model from this plasmid's Addgene catalogue record and pLannotate feature annotations shown in this document.]
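Description:
pDGB1_alpha1R is an empty destination vector from the GoldenBraid 2.0 DNA assembly system for plant synthetic biology. It is one of the level 1 "Alpha" plasmids and is built on a pGreenII-derived binary backbone. At about 3.2 kb it is a compact T-DNA vector. A high-copy ColE1/pUC-type origin supports propagation in E. coli, and an aph(3')-Ia kanamycin resistance gene provides bacterial selection. It also carries the pSa origin, which in pGreen-type vectors permits replication in Agrobacterium, generally with replication functions supplied in trans by a helper plasmid. Short annotated fragments of a Tn903 transposition protein, lacI and the pBR322 bom region appear to be remnants of the parts used to build the backbone rather than functional elements.

The cloning region lies between truncated left border and right border T-DNA repeats of the nopaline C58 type, so whatever is assembled there can be transferred into plant cells by Agrobacterium. In the empty vector this position holds a lacZα cassette, made up of a CAP binding site, lac promoter and operator, a pUC-type multiple cloning site and a lacZα fragment. The record lists BsaI as the cloning enzyme on both sides. In Golden Gate-style assembly, this Type IIS enzyme would release the lacZα cassette and replace it with ordered standard parts such as a promoter, coding sequence and terminator, allowing blue/white screening of recombinants.

No plant promoter, plant selectable marker or gene of interest is present, since these are supplied by the user's assembly. The "R" suffix probably indicates a reversed cassette orientation, but the record does not define it. The vector is used to build single transcriptional units that can then be combined into higher-order multigene constructs within the GoldenBraid scheme.
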