Addgene plasmid #68226: pDGB1_alpha1R
Purpose: GoldenBraid level 1 Alpha plant expression vector.
Depositing lab: Diego Orzaez. Depositing organization: Agencia Estatal Consejo Superior de Investigaciones Científicas, M.P. Publication: GoldenBraid 2.0: a comprehensive DNA assembly framework for plant synthetic biology. Sarrion-Perdigones A, Vazquez-Vilar M, Palaci J, Castelijns B, Forment J, Ziarsolo P, Blanca J, Granell A, Orzaez D. Plant Physiol. 2013 Jul;162(3):1618-31. 10.1104/pp.113.217661 PubMed 23669743.
Backbone
  Vector backbone: pDGB1_alpha1R
  Backbone manufacturer: self-made; derived from pGreenII generated at the JIC
  Vector type: Plant Expression, Synthetic Biology
Growth in bacteria
  Bacterial resistance: Kanamycin, 50 μg/mL
  Growth temperature: 37°C
  Growth strain: DH5alpha
  Copy number: High Copy
Gene/Insert
  Gene/Insert name: empty vector
  Cloning method: Restriction Enzyme; 5′ cloning site BsaI (unknown if destroyed); 3′ cloning site BsaI (unknown if destroyed)
  Sequencing primers: 5′ caacctctcgggcttctgga
Terms and licenses: Academic/Nonprofit Terms; Industry Terms: Not Available to Industry
How to cite: pDGB1_alpha1R was a gift from Diego Orzaez (Addgene plasmid # 68226 ; http://n2t.net/addgene:68226 ; RRID:Addgene_68226)
