>Addgene plasmid #68226 | pDGB1_alpha1R | addgene partial sequence | sequence record 128060 | ASK-FN2 5'-CGGCCTTTTTACGGTTCCTG-3'
CGTACTTAGTTTACCCGCCAATATATCCTGTCAGGATCCGTCTCATGACGGAGAGAGACCCACAGCTTGT
CTGTAAGCGGATGCCGGGAGCAGACAAGCCCGTCAGGGCGCGTCAGCGGGTGTTGGCGGGTGTCGGGGCT
GGCTTAACTATGCGGCATCAGAGCAGATTGTACTGAGAGTGCACCATATGCGGTGTGAAATACCGCACAG
ATGCGTAAGGAGAAAATACCGCATCAGGCGCCATTCGCCATTCAGGCTGCGCAACTGTTGGGAAGGGCGA
TCGGCGCAGGCCTCTTCGCTATTACGCCAGCTGGCGAAAGGGGGATGTGCTGCAAGGCGATTAAGTTGGG
TAACGCCAGGGTTTTCCCAGTCACGACGTTGTAAAACGACGGCCAGTGAATTCGAGCTCGGTACCCGGGG
ATCCTCTAGAGTCGACCTGCAGGCATGCAAGCTTGGCGTAATCATGGTCATAGCTGTTTCCTGTGTGAAA
TTGTTATCCGCTCACAATTCCACACAACATACGAGCCGGAAGCATATAGTGTAAAGCCTGGGGTGCCTAA
TGAGTGAGCTAACTCACATTAATTGCGTTGCGCTCACTGCCCGCTTTCCAGTCGGGAAACCTGTCGTGCC
AGCTGGGGTCTCTCGCTCTCCTGAGACGGATCCGTTACACCACAATATATCCTGCCAAGATCTAATTCCG
GGGATCGGAAATCCAGAAGCCCGAGAGGTTGCCGCCTTTCGGGCTTTTTCTTTTTCAAAAAAAAAAATTT
ATAAAACGATCTGTTGCGGCCGGCCGCCGGGTTGTGGGCAAAGGCGCTCGACGGTGGGCAACCGCTTGCG
GTTGTCCACGG
